>Addgene plasmid #214010 | pEM7072 | addgene full sequence | sequence record 424939 | Addgene NGS Result
CTCGAGGATCCCGGGTACCTGCAGCTAGCGTCGACGAAAGGCTACGGCCGTTAATTGGTCGCCTGAGAAG
TTACGGAGAGTAAAA
[114 nt withheld, positions 86-199]
TGATTTTTTCGCATATTTTTCTTGCAAAGTTGGGTTGAGCTGGCTAGATTAGCCAGCCAATCTTTTGTAT
GTCTGTACGTTTCCATTTGAGTATCCTGAAAACGGGCTTTTCAGCATGGTACGTACATATTAAATAGTAG
GAGTGCATAGTGGCCCGTATAGCAGGCATTAACATTCCTGATCAGAAACACGCCGTGATCGCGTTAACTT
CGATCTACGGTGTCGGCAAGACCCGTTCTAAAGCCATCCTGGCTGGAATTCATAAGGAGGAAAAACATAT
GGTATCGAAGGGCGAGGAAGATAACATGGCGTCGTTGCCGGCGACCCACGAACTGCATATTTTTGGCAGT
ATTAACGGCGTAGACTTTGACATGGTAGGTCAGGGGACGGGTAATCCTAATGATGGCTATGAAGAGTTAA
ACTTAAAGTCCACGAAAGGGGACCTGCAGTTCAGCCCTTGGATTCTGGTCCCACACATTGGCTATGGCTT
CCACCAGTACTTGCCTTATCCGGACGGCATGAGTCCCTTCCAGGCCGCAATGGTCGATGGATCGGGCTAC
CAGGTACATCGCACGATGCAATTTGAAGACGGCGCAAGTCTGACGGTGAACTATCGTTATACATATGAAG
GTAGCCATATTAAAGGGGAAGCCCAAGTGAAAGGGACTGGATTTCCGGCAGATGGTCCGGTTATGACTAA
TTCGCTGACTGCGGCGGATTGGTGTCGTTCCAAAAAGACGTACCCCAATGACAAAACCATCATTAGCACT
TTTAAATGGAGCTACACCACAGGCAACGGGAAGCGCTACCGCAGTACGGCCCGTACGACGTATACTTTTG
CCAAACCGATGGCGGCGAACTACCTGAAGAATCAACCGATGTATGTCTTTCGGAAAACAGAACTGAAGCA
CAGTAAGACCGAGTTAAACTTCAAAGAATGGCAAAAAGCATTTACCGATGTAATGGGCATGGATGAACTG
TATAAAAGGCCTGCAGCAAACGACGAAAACTACGCTGCAGCAGTTTAATAATCTAGAGGCATCAAATAAA
ACGAAAGGCTCAGTCGAAAGACTGGGCCTTTCGTTTTATCTGTTGTTTGTCGGTGAACGCTCTCCTGAGT
AGGACAAATCCGCCGCCCTAGACCTAGGCGGAGATATTCCGCTTCCTCGCTCACTGACTCGCTCCGCTCG
GTCGTTCGGCTGCGGCGAGCGGTACCGGCTTACTGGCGGGGCGGAAATTTCCTGGAAGATGCCAGGAAGA
AACTTAACAGGGAAGCGATAAGGCCACGGCAGAGCCGTTTTTCCATAGGCTCCGCCCCCCTGACAAGCAT
CACGAAATCTGACGCTCAAATCAGTGGTGGCGAAACCCGACAGGACTTAAAGATACCAGGCGTTTCCCCC
TGGTGGCTCCCTCGTGCGCTCTCCTGTTCCTGCCTTTCGGTTTACCGGTGTCACTCCGCTGTTATGGCCG
CGTTTATCTCATTCCACGCCTGACACTCGGTTCCGGGAAGGCAGTTCGCTCCAAGCTGGACTGTATGCAC
GAACCCCCCGTTCAGTCCGACTGCTGCGCCTGTTCCGGTAACTATCGACTTGAGTCCAAGCCGGAAAGAC
ACGACAAAGCGCCACTGGCAGCAGCCACTGGTAAGAGGGTGTACAAGAGATTACTGATGCAGAGTTCTTG
AAGTCAGAGCCAAACTACGGCTAAACTGGAAGGACGAATTTGGTGGCAGCGGTCTTGTACACCCTGTTAC
CACGGTTCAGAAGTTCCCCAACTTACTGAACCTTCGAAAAACCACCTCCCCAGGTGGTTTTTTCGTTTTC
AGAGCAAGAGATTACGACGCAACGGAAAGGATCTCAAGAGGTTCATCTTACTAGTGCTTGGATTCTCACC
AATAAAAAACGCCCGGCGGCAACCGAGCGTTCTGAACAAATCCAGATGGAGTTCTGAGGTCATTACTGGA
TCTATCAACAGGAGTCCAAGCGAGCTCGTAAACTTGGTCTGACAGTTACCAATGCTTAATCAGTGAGGCA
CCTATCTCAGCGATCTGTCTATTTCGTTCATCCATAGTTGCCTGACTCCCCGTCGTGTAGATAACTACGA
TACGGGAGGGCTTACCATCTGGCCCCAGTGCTGCAATGATACCGCGAGACCCACGCTCACCGGCTCCAGA
TTTATCAGCAATAAACCAGCCAGCCGGAAGGGCCGAGCGCAGAAGTGGTCCTGCAACTTTATCCGCCTCC
ATCCAGTCTATTAATTGTTGCCGGGAAGCTAGAGTAAGTAGTTCGCCAGTTAATAGTTTGCGCAACGTTG
TTGCCATTGCTACAGGCATCGTGGTGTCACGCTCGTCGTTTGGTATGGCTTCATTCAGCTCCGGTTCCCA
ACGATCAAGGCGAGTTACATGATCCCCCATGTTGTGCAAAAAAGCGGTTAGCTCCTTCGGTCCTCCGATC
GTTGTCAGAAGTAAGTTGGCCGCAGTGTTATCACTCATGGTTATGGCAGCACTGCATAATTCTCTTACTG
TCATGCCATCCGTAAGATGCTTTTCTGTGACTGGTGAGTACTCAACCAAGTCATTCTGAGAATAGTGTAT
GCGGCGACCGAGTTGCTCTTGCCCGGCGTCAATACGGGATAATACCGCGCCACATAGCAGAACTTTAAAA
GTGCTCATCATTGGAAAACGTTCTTCGGGGCGAAAACTCTCAAGGATCTTACCGCTGTTGAGATCCAGTT
CGATGTAACCCACTCGTGCACCCAACTGATCTTCAGCATCTTTTACTTTCACCAGCGTTTCTGGGTGAGC
AAAAACAGGAAGGCAAAATGCCGCAAAAAAGGGAATAAGGGCGACACGGAAATGTTGAATACTCATACTC
TTCCTTTTTCAATATTATTGAAGCATTTATCAGGGTTATTGTCTCATGAGCGGATACATATTTGAATGTA
TTTAGAAAAATAAACAAATAGGGGTTCCGCGCACATTTCCCCGAAAAGTGCCACCTGACGTCTAAGAAAC
CATTATTATCATGACATTAACCTATAAAAATAGGCGTATCACGAGGCCCTTTCGTCTTCAC
Features (pLannotate 1.2.2; 11 found; start..end, strand, type, name):
     86..199     +  CDS            rpmJ (sequence withheld): RL36_ECOLI - Experimental evidence at protein level: Swiss-Prot protein existence level 1. From Escherichia coli (strain K12).
    269..380     +  ncRNA          Alpha RBS: Accession: RF00140 - Alpha operon ribosome binding site
    478..1185    +  CDS            mNeonGreen: mNeonGreen is a basic (constitutively fluorescent) green/yellow fluorescent protein published in 2013, derived from Branchiostoma lanceolatum. It is reported to be a very rapidly-maturing monomer with moderate acid sensitivity.
   1195..1215    +  CDS            ssrA tag (LVA) (fragment): C-terminal peptide that mediates degradation in bacteria through the ClpXP and ClpAP proteases (McGinness et al., 2006) mutant LVA variant that confers accelerated degradation under some conditions (Andersen et al., 1998)
   1242..1328    +  terminator     rrnB T1 terminator: Escherichia coli rrnB; transcription terminator T1 from the E. coli rrnB gene
   1356..1412    -  rep_origin     RSF ori (fragment): Plasmids containing the RSF 1030 origin of replication can be propagated in E. coli cells that contain additional plasmids with compatible origins.
   1499..1843    -  rep_origin     p15A ori (fragment): Plasmids containing the medium-copy-number p15A origin of replication can be propagated in E. coli cells that contain a second plasmid with the ColE1 origin.
   1913..2014    +  ncRNA          RNAI: Accession: RF00106 - RNAI
   2081..2175    -  terminator     lambda t0 terminator: transcription terminator from phage lambda
   2205..3065    -  CDS            AmpR: β-lactamase; bla; confers resistance to ampicillin, carbenicillin, and related antibiotics
   3066..3170    -  promoter       AmpR promoter: bla
