[The description below was written by a language model from this plasmid's Addgene catalogue record and pLannotate feature annotations shown in this document.]
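Description:
pEM7072 is a small (about 3.3 kb) bacterial expression plasmid built on the pKH70-PrpsM backbone for constitutive production of a destabilised green fluorescent reporter in Gram-negative bacteria. It is maintained under ampicillin selection through a β-lactamase gene driven by its native bla promoter and followed by the phage lambda t0 terminator. The annotation detects fragments matching a p15A-type origin, together with a short RSF-like fragment and an RNAI regulatory RNA. This fits the catalogue description of a low-copy plasmid, and p15A-family replicons are generally compatible with ColE1-type plasmids.

The payload is a synthetic mNeonGreen coding sequence, inserted by Gibson assembly and expressed from the PrpsM promoter. The upstream region is annotated with the ribosomal protein gene rpmJ and the alpha operon ribosome binding site. This suggests that the promoter fragment carries native sequence from the region upstream of rpsM, a ribosomal protein gene, although the feature table does not annotate the promoter itself. mNeonGreen is a bright, rapidly maturing monomeric green/yellow fluorescent protein. Here it is fused at its C-terminus to an ssrA degradation tag, and the cassette ends at the rrnB T1 terminator. The catalogue identifies the tag as the AAV variant. The annotation tool matches only a fragment of the related LVA variant, as expected if the two tags differ in their final residues.

ssrA tags direct proteins to the ClpXP and ClpAP proteases, which shortens reporter half-life so that fluorescence follows current expression rather than accumulated protein. The plasmid belongs to a set of standardised fluorescent tools for Gram-negative bacteria.
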