Addgene plasmid #214010: pEM7072
Purpose: PrpsM driven expression of ssrA-tagged mNeonGreen (AAV)
Depositing lab: Marc Erhardt. Depositing organization: Humboldt-Universitaet zu Berlin. Publication: Fluorescent tools for the standardized work in Gram-negative bacteria. Delgadillo-Guevara M, Halte M, Erhardt M, Popp PF. J Biol Eng. 2024 Apr 8;18(1):25. doi: 10.1186/s13036-024-00420-9. PubMed 38589953.
Backbone
  Vector backbone: pKH70-PrpsM
  Vector type: Bacterial Expression
Growth in bacteria
  Bacterial resistance: Ampicillin, 100 μg/mL
  Growth temperature: 37°C
  Growth strain: DH5alpha
  Copy number: Low Copy
Gene/Insert
  Gene/Insert name: mNeonGreen-AAV
  Species: Synthetic
  Promoter: PrpsM
  Cloning method: Gibson Cloning
Terms and licenses: Academic/Nonprofit Terms; Industry Terms: Not Available to Industry
How to cite: pEM7072 was a gift from Marc Erhardt (Addgene plasmid # 214010 ; http://n2t.net/addgene:214010 ; RRID:Addgene_214010)
